Addgene plasmid #163609: pCAFNF-EGFP
Purpose: Expresses EGFP Flp-dependently in mammalian cells
Depositing lab: Takeshi Imai. Depositing organization: Kyushu University. Publication: BMPR-2 gates activity-dependent stabilization of primary dendrites during mitral cell remodeling. Aihara S, Fujimoto S, Sakaguchi R, Imai T. Cell Rep. 2021 Jun 22;35(12):109276. doi: 10.1016/j.celrep.2021.109276. PubMed 34161760.
Backbone
  Vector backbone: pCAFNF
  Vector type: Mammalian Expression
Growth in bacteria
  Bacterial resistance: Ampicillin, 100 μg/mL
  Growth temperature: 37°C
  Growth strain: DH5alpha
  Copy number: High Copy
Gene/Insert
  Gene/Insert name: Egfp
  Species: Aequorea victoria
  Insert size (bp): 733
Resource information
  A portion of this plasmid was derived from a plasmid made by: pCAFNF vector is derived from Addgene #13771.
Terms and licenses: Academic/Nonprofit Terms; Industry Terms: Not Available to Industry
How to cite: pCAFNF-EGFP was a gift from Takeshi Imai (Addgene plasmid # 163609 ; http://n2t.net/addgene:163609 ; RRID:Addgene_163609)
