[The description below was written by a language model from this plasmid's Addgene catalogue record and pLannotate feature annotations shown in this document.]
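Description:
pCAFNF-EGFP is a mammalian expression plasmid of about 6.8 kb that expresses EGFP only after Flp recombinase activity. It is built on the pCAFNF backbone, which the record says derives from an earlier deposited vector. In E. coli it is maintained at high copy through a ColE1/pUC-type origin and selected with ampicillin via the β-lactamase gene and its native promoter. Remnants of lac regulatory sequence (lac promoter, operator, CAP site and short lacI fragments) are annotated in the backbone. There is also an SV40 origin of replication with a fragment of the SV40 promoter, which can support episomal replication in cells that supply large T antigen.

The expression unit is driven by the CAG promoter, made up of the CMV immediate-early enhancer, the chicken β-actin promoter and a chimeric β-actin/β-globin intron. Immediately downstream sits a stop cassette flanked by two minimal FRT sites in the same orientation. This cassette contains the neomycin phosphotransferase coding sequence, a fragment of the ble gene and an SV40 polyadenylation signal. While the cassette is in place, transcripts from CAG terminate at this signal before reaching the reporter. Flp excises the FRT-flanked segment, leaving a single FRT site and bringing the promoter next to the mammalian codon-optimised EGFP coding sequence (from Aequorea victoria). EGFP is followed by β-globin-derived 3′ sequence and the rabbit β-globin polyadenylation signal.

The result is strong, broadly active fluorescent labelling restricted to cells that contain Flp. This makes the plasmid useful for recombinase-gated or sparse labelling of transfected cells. The associated publication concerns dendrite remodelling in mitral cells, which suggests use in visualising neuronal morphology, although the record does not state the delivery method.
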