Features (pLannotate 1.2.2; 23 found; start..end, strand, type, name):
      5..384     +  enhancer       CMV enhancer: human cytomegalovirus immediate early enhancer
    386..662     +  promoter       chicken β-actin promoter: No description available
    663..1679    +  intron         chimeric intron: chimera between introns from chicken β-actin and rabbit β-globin
   1754..1787    +  protein_bind   FRT (minimal): supports FLP-mediated excision but not integration (Turan and Bode, 2011) FLP recombinase from the Saccharomyces cerevisiae 2μ plasmid
   1830..2621    +  CDS            neo: KKA2_KLEPN - Also known as kan, nptII. Experimental evidence at protein level: Swiss-Prot protein existence level 1. Resistance to kanamycin, neomycin, paromomycin, ribostamycin, butirosin and gentamicin B. From Klebsiella pneumoniae.
   2645..2797    +  CDS            ble (fragment): BLE_KLEPN - Experimental evidence at protein level: Swiss-Prot protein existence level 1. Binding protein with a strong affinity to the bleomycin family of antibiotics. Binds to CL990; an antimitotic-antibiotic compound. From Klebsiella pneumoniae.
   2804..2938    +  polyA_signal   SV40 poly(A) signal: SV40 polyadenylation signal
   2947..2980    +  protein_bind   FRT (minimal): supports FLP-mediated excision but not integration (Turan and Bode, 2011) FLP recombinase from the Saccharomyces cerevisiae 2μ plasmid
   3010..3046    +  misc_feature   MCS (fragment): multiple cloning site
   3060..3779    +  CDS            EGFP: the original enhanced GFP (Yang et al., 1996) mammalian codon-optimized
   3789..3860    +  CDS            HBB (fragment): HBB_PONPY - Experimental evidence at transcript level: Swiss-Prot protein existence level 2. Involved in oxygen transport from the lung to the various peripheral tissues. From Pongo pygmaeus (Bornean orangutan).
   3931..3986    +  polyA_signal   β-globin poly(A) signal: rabbit β-globin polyadenylation signal (Gil and Proudfoot, 1987)
   4371..4387    -  protein_bind   lac operator: The lac repressor binds to the lac operator to inhibit transcription in E. coli. This inhibition can be relieved by adding lactose or isopropyl-β-D-thiogalactopyranoside (IPTG). lac repressor encoded by lacI
   4395..4425    -  promoter       lac promoter: promoter for the E. coli lac operon
   4440..4461    -  protein_bind   CAP binding site: CAP binding activates transcription in the presence of cAMP. E. coli catabolite activator protein
   4474..4513    -  CDS            lacI (fragment): lac repressor; lacI; The lac repressor binds to the lac operator to inhibit transcription in E. coli. This inhibition can be relieved by adding lactose or isopropyl-β-D-thiogalactopyranoside (IPTG).
   4520..4542    +  promoter       SV40 promoter (fragment): SV40 enhancer and early promoter
   4546..4680    +  rep_origin     SV40 ori: SV40 origin of replication
   4700..4834    +  polyA_signal   SV40 poly(A) signal: SV40 polyadenylation signal
   4836..4890    -  CDS            lacI (fragment): lac repressor; lacI; The lac repressor binds to the lac operator to inhibit transcription in E. coli. This inhibition can be relieved by adding lactose or isopropyl-β-D-thiogalactopyranoside (IPTG).
   5073..5661    -  rep_origin     ori: high-copy-number ColE1/pMB1/pBR322/pUC origin of replication
   5832..6692    -  CDS            AmpR: β-lactamase; bla; confers resistance to ampicillin, carbenicillin, and related antibiotics
   6693..6797    -  promoter       AmpR promoter: bla
>Addgene plasmid #163609 | pCAFNF-EGFP | addgene full sequence | sequence record 341072 | Addgene NGS Result
GGTCGACATTGATTATTGACTAGTTATTAATAGTAATCAATTACGGGGTCATTAGTTCATAGCCCATATA
TGGAGTTCCGCGTTACATAACTTACGGTAAATGGCCCGCCTGGCTGACCGCCCAACGACCCCCGCCCATT
GACGTCAATAATGACGTATGTTCCCATAGTAACGCCAATAGGGACTTTCCATTGACGTCAATGGGTGGAG
TATTTACGGTAAACTGCCCACTTGGCAGTACATCAAGTGTATCATATGCCAAGTACGCCCCCTATTGACG
TCAATGACGGTAAATGGCCCGCCTGGCATTATGCCCAGTACATGACCTTATGGGACTTTCCTACTTGGCA
GTACATCTACGTATTAGTCATCGCTATTACCATGGTCGAGGTGAGCCCCACGTTCTGCTTCACTCTCCCC
ATCTCCCCCCCCTCCCCACCCCCAATTTTGTATTTATTTATTTTTTAATTATTTTGTGCAGCGATGGGGG
CGGGGGGGGGGGGGGNSGCGCGCCRGGSGGGGSGGGGSGGGGSGRGGGGSGGGGSGGGGSGAGGCGGAGA
GGTGCGGCGGCAGCCAATCAGAGCGGCGCGCTCCGAAAGTTTCCTTTTATGGCGAGGCGGCGGCGGCGGC
GGCCCTATAAAAAGCGAAGCGCGCGGCGGGCGGGAGTCGCTGCGCGCTGCCTTCGCCCCGTGCCCCGCTC
CGCCGCCGCCTCGCGCCGCCCGCCCCGGCTCTGACTGACCGCGTTACTCCCACAGGTGAGCGGGCGGGAC
GGCCCTTCTCCTCCGGGCTGTAATTAGCGCTTGGTTTAATGACGGCTTGTTTCTTTTCTGTGGCTGCGTG
AAAGCCTTGAGGGGCTCCGGGAGGGCCCTTTGTGCGGGGGGAGCGGCTCGGGGGGTGCGTGCGTGTGTGT
GTGCGTGGGGAGCGCCGCGTGCGGCTCCGCGCTGCCCGGCGGCTGTGAGCGCTGCGGGCGCGGCGCGGGG
CTTTGTGCGCTCCGCAGTGTGCGCGAGGGGAGCGCGGCCGGGGGCGGTGCCCCGCGGTGCGGGGGGGGCT
GCGAGGGGAACAAAGGCTGCGTGCGGGGTGTGTGCGTGGGGGGGTGAGCAGGGGGTGTGGGCGCGTCGGT
CGGGCTGCAACCCCCCCTGCACCCCCCTCCCCGAGTTGCTGAGCACGGCCCGGCTTCGGGTGCGGGGCTC
CGTACGGGGCGTGGCGCGGGGCTCGCCGTGCCGGGCGGGGGGTGGCGGCAGGTGGGGGTGCCGGGCGGGG
CGGGGCCGCCTCGGGCCGGGGAGGGCTCGGGGGAGGGGCGCGGCGGCCCCCGGAGCGCCGGCGGCTGTCG
AGGCGCGGCGAGCCGCAGCCATTGCCTTTTATGGTAATCGTGCGAGAGGGCGCAGGGACTTCCTTTGTCC
CAAATCTGTGCGGAGCCGAAATCTGGGAGGCGCCGCCGCACCCCCTCTAGCGGGCGCGGGGCGAAGCGGT
GCGGCGCCGGCAGGAAGGAAATGGGCGGGGAGGGCCTTCGTGCGTCGCCGCGCCGCCGTCCCCTTCTCCC
TCTCCAGCCTCGGGGCTGTCCGCGGGGGGACGGCTGCCTTCGGGGGGGACGGGGCAGGGCGGGGTTCGGC
TTCTGGCGTGTGACCGGCGGCTCTAGAGCCTCTGCTAACCATGTTCATGCCTTCTTCTTTTTCCTACAGC
TCCTGGGCAACGTGCTGGTTATTGTGCTGTCTCATCATTTTGGCAAAGAATTGATTAATTCGAGCGAACG
CGTGAAGTTCCTATTCTCTAGAAAGTATAGGAACTTCCGGATTTGATCTGATCAAGAGACAGGATGAGGA
TCGTTTCGCATGATTGAACAAGATGGATTGCACGCAGGTTCTCCGGCCGCTTGGGTGGAGAGGCTATTCG
GCTATGACTGGGCACAACAGACAATCGGCTGCTCTGATGCCGCCGTGTTCCGGCTGTCAGCGCAGGGGCG
CCCGGTTCTTTTTGTCAAGACCGACCTGTCCGGTGCCCTGAATGAACTGCAGGACGAGGCAGCGCGGCTA
TCGTGGCTGGCCACGACGGGCGTTCCTTGCGCAGCTGTGCTCGACGTTGTCACTGAAGCGGGAAGGGACT
GGCTGCTATTGGGCGAAGTGCCGGGGCAGGATCTCCTGTCATCTCACCTTGCTCCTGCCGAGAAAGTATC
CATCATGGCTGATGCAATGCGGCGGCTGCATACGCTTGATCCGGCTACCTGCCCATTCGACCACCAAGCG
AAACATCGCATCGAGCGAGCACGTACTCGGATGGAAGCCGGTCTTGTCGATCAGGATGATCTGGACGAAG
AGCATCAGGGGCTCGCGCCAGCCGAACTGTTCGCCAGGCTCAAGGCGCGCATGCCCGACGGCGAGGATCT
CGTCGTGACCCATGGCGATGCCTGCTTGCCGAATATCATGGTGGAAAATGGCCGCTTTTCTGGATTCATC
GACTGTGGCCGGCTGGGTGTGGCGGACCGCTATCAGGACATAGCGTTGGCTACCCGTGATATTGCTGAAG
AGCTTGGCGGCGAATGGGCTGACCGCTTCCTCGTGCTTTACGGTATCGCCGCTCCCGATTCGCAGCGCAT
CGCCTTCTATCGCCTTCTTGACGAGTTCTTCTGAGCGGGACTCTGGGGTTCGAAATGACCGACCAAGCGA
CGCCCAACCTGCCATCACGAGATTTCGATTCCACCGCCGCCTTCTATGAAAGGTTGGGCTTCGGAATCGT
TTTCCGGGACGCCGGCTGGATGATCCTCCAGCGCGGGGATCTCATGCTGGAGTTCTTCGCCCACCCCATC
GATAACTTGTTTATTGCAGCTTATAATGGTTACAAATAAAGCAATAGCATCACAAATTTCACAAATAAAG
CATTTTTTTCACTGCATTCTAGTTGTGGTTTGTCCAAACTCATCAATGTATCTTATCATGTCTGGATCAA
ATCCGAGAAGTTCCTATTCTCTAGAAAGTATAGGAACTTCATCTCGAGTCGCTCGGTACGATTTAAATTG
AATTCTGCAGTCGACGGTACCGCGGGCCCGGGATCCACCGGTCGCCACCATGGTGAGCAAGGGCGAGGAG
CTGTTCACCGGGGTGGTGCCCATCCTGGTCGAGCTGGACGGCGACGTAAACGGCCACAAGTTCAGCGTGT
CCGGCGAGGGCGAGGGCGATGCCACCTACGGCAAGCTGACCCTGAAGTTCATCTGCACCACCGGCAAGCT
GCCCGTGCCCTGGCCCACCCTCGTGACCACCCTGACCTACGGCGTGCAGTGCTTCAGCCGCTACCCCGAC
CACATGAAGCAGCACGACTTCTTCAAGTCCGCCATGCCCGAAGGCTACGTCCAGGAGCGCACCATCTTCT
TCAAGGACGACGGCAACTACAAGACCCGCGCCGAGGTGAAGTTCGAGGGCGACACCCTGGTGAACCGCAT
CGAGCTGAAGGGCATCGACTTCAAGGAGGACGGCAACATCCTGGGGCACAAGCTGGAGTACAACTACAAC
AGCCACAACGTCTATATCATGGCCGACAAGCAGAAGAACGGCATCAAGGTGAACTTCAAGATCCGCCACA
ACATCGAGGACGGCAGCGTGCAGCTCGCCGACCACTACCAGCAGAACACCCCCATCGGCGACGGCCCCGT
GCTGCTGCCCGACAACCACTACCTGAGCACCCAGTCCGCCCTGAGCAAAGACCCCAACGAGAAGCGCGAT
CACATGGTCCTGCTGGAGTTCGTGACCGCCGCCGGGATCACTCTCGGCATGGACGAGCTGTACAAGTAAA
GCGGCCGCACTCCTCAGGTGCAGGCTGCCTATCAGAAGGTGGTGGCTGGTGTGGCCAATGCCCTGGCTCA
CAAATACCACTGAGATCTTTTTCCCTCTGCCAAAAATTATGGGGACATCATGAAGCCCCTTGAGCATCTG
ACTTCTGGCTAATAAAGGAAATTTATTTTCATTGCAATAGTGTGTTGGAATTTTTTGTGTCTCTCACTCG
GAAGGACATATGGGAGGGCAAATCATTTAAAACATCAGAATGAGTATTTGGTTTAGAGTTTGGCAACATA
TGCCCATATGCTGGCTGCCATGAACAAAGGTTGGCTATAAAGAGGTCATCAGTATATGAAACAGCCCCCT
GCTGTCCATTCCTTATTCCATAGAAAAGCCTTGACTTGAGGTTAGATTTTTTTTATATTTTGTTTTGTGT
TATTTTTTTCTTTAACATCCCTAAAATTTTCCTTACATGTTTTACTAGCCAGATTTTTCCTCCTCTCCTG
ACTACTCCCAGTCATAGCTGTCCCTCTTCTCTTATGGAGATCCCTCGACCTGCAGCCCAAGCTTGGCGTA
ATCATGGTCATAGCTGTTTCCTGTGTGAAATTGTTATCCGCTCACAATTCCACACAACATACGAGCCGGA
AGCATAAAGTGTAAAGCCTGGGGTGCCTAATGAGTGAGCTAACTCACATTAATTGCGTTGCGCTCACTGC
CCGCTTTCCAGTCGGGAAACCTGTCGTGCCAGCGGATCCGCATCTCAATTAGTCAGCAACCATAGTCCCG
CCCCTAACTCCGCCCAGTTCCGCCCATTCTCCGCCCCATGGCTGACTAATTTTTTTTATTTATGCAGAGG
CCGAGGCCGCCTCGGCCTCTGAGCTATTCCAGAAGTAGTGAGGAGGCTTTTTTGGAGGCCTAGGCTTTTG
CAAAAAGCTAACTTGTTTATTGCAGCTTATAATGGTTACAAATAAAGCAATAGCATCACAAATTTCACAA
ATAAAGCATTTTTTTCACTGCATTCTAGTTGTGGTTTGTCCAAACTCATCAATGTATCTTATCATGTCTG
GATCCGCTGCATTAATGAATCGGCCAACGCGCGGGGAGAGGCGGTTTGCGTATTGGGCGCTCTTCCGCTT
CCTCGCTCACTGACTCGCTGCGCTCGGTCGTTCGGCTGCGGCGAGCGGTATCAGCTCACTCAAAGGCGGT
AATACGGTTATCCACAGAATCAGGGGATAACGCAGGAAAGAACATGTGAGCAAAAGGCCAGCAAAAGGCC
AGGAACCGTAAAAAGGCCGCGTTGCTGGCGTTTTTCCATAGGCTCCGCCCCCCTGACGAGCATCACAAAA
ATCGACGCTCAAGTCAGAGGTGGCGAAACCCGACAGGACTATAAAGATACCAGGCGTTTCCCCCTGGAAG
CTCCCTCGTGCGCTCTCCTGTTCCGACCCTGCCGCTTACCGGATACCTGTCCGCCTTTCTCCCTTCGGGA
AGCGTGGCGCTTTCTCATAGCTCACGCTGTAGGTATCTCAGTTCGGTGTAGGTCGTTCGCTCCAAGCTGG
GCTGTGTGCACGAACCCCCCGTTCAGCCCGACCGCTGCGCCTTATCCGGTAACTATCGTCTTGAGTCCAA
CCCGGTAAGACACGACTTATCGCCACTGGCAGCAGCCACTGGTAACAGGATTAGCAGAGCGAGGTATGTA
GGCGGTGCTACAGAGTTCTTGAAGTGGTGGCCTAACTACGGCTACACTAGAAGAACAGTATTTGGTATCT
GCGCTCTGCTGAAGCCAGTTACCTTCGGAAAAAGAGTTGGTAGCTCTTGATCCGGCAAACAAACCACCGC
TGGTAGCGGTGGTTTTTTTGTTTGCAAGCAGCAGATTACGCGCAGAAAAAAAGGATCTCAAGAAGATCCT
TTGATCTTTTCTACGGGGTCTGACGCTCAGTGGAACGAAAACTCACGTTAAGGGATTTTGGTCATGAGAT
TATCAAAAAGGATCTTCACCTAGATCCTTTTAAATTAAAAATGAAGTTTTAAATCAATCTAAAGTATATA
TGAGTAAACTTGGTCTGACAGTTACCAATGCTTAATCAGTGAGGCACCTATCTCAGCGATCTGTCTATTT
CGTTCATCCATAGTTGCCTGACTCCCCGTCGTGTAGATAACTACGATACGGGAGGGCTTACCATCTGGCC
CCAGTGCTGCAATGATACCGCGAGACCCACGCTCACCGGCTCCAGATTTATCAGCAATAAACCAGCCAGC
CGGAAGGGCCGAGCGCAGAAGTGGTCCTGCAACTTTATCCGCCTCCATCCAGTCTATTAATTGTTGCCGG
GAAGCTAGAGTAAGTAGTTCGCCAGTTAATAGTTTGCGCAACGTTGTTGCCATTGCTACAGGCATCGTGG
TGTCACGCTCGTCGTTTGGTATGGCTTCATTCAGCTCCGGTTCCCAACGATCAAGGCGAGTTACATGATC
CCCCATGTTGTGCAAAAAAGCGGTTAGCTCCTTCGGTCCTCCGATCGTTGTCAGAAGTAAGTTGGCCGCA
GTGTTATCACTCATGGTTATGGCAGCACTGCATAATTCTCTTACTGTCATGCCATCCGTAAGATGCTTTT
CTGTGACTGGTGAGTACTCAACCAAGTCATTCTGAGAATAGTGTATGCGGCGACCGAGTTGCTCTTGCCC
GGCGTCAATACGGGATAATACCGCGCCACATAGCAGAACTTTAAAAGTGCTCATCATTGGAAAACGTTCT
TCGGGGCGAAAACTCTCAAGGATCTTACCGCTGTTGAGATCCAGTTCGATGTAACCCACTCGTGCACCCA
ACTGATCTTCAGCATCTTTTACTTTCACCAGCGTTTCTGGGTGAGCAAAAACAGGAAGGCAAAATGCCGC
AAAAAAGGGAATAAGGGCGACACGGAAATGTTGAATACTCATACTCTTCCTTTTTCAATATTATTGAAGC
ATTTATCAGGGTTATTGTCTCATGAGCGGATACATATTTGAATGTATTTAGAAAAATAAACAAATAGGGG
TTCCGCGCACATTTCCCCGAAAAGTGCCACCTG
